>Addgene plasmid #169390 | pmCellFree_KA1_SARS-COV-2_ORF3a | addgene full sequence | sequence record 336867 | Addgene Partial NGS Result
TCCTGCATCTTTTAATCAAATCCCAAGATGTGTATAAACGCGCCGGTATGTACAGGAAGAGGTTTATACT
AAACTGTTACATTGCAAACGTGGTTTCGTGTGCCAAGTGTGAAAACCGATGTTTAATCAAGGCTCTGACG
CATTTCTACAACCACGACTCCAAGTGTGTGGGTGAAGTCATGCATCTTTTAATCAAATCCCAAGATGTGT
ATAAACCACCAAACTGCCAAAAAATGAAAACTGTCGACAAGCTCTGTCCGTTTGCTGGCAACTGCAAGGG
TCTCAATCCTATTTGTAATTATTGAATAATAAAACAATTATAAATGTCAAATTTGTTTTTTATTAACGAT
ACAAACCAAACGCAACAAGAACATTTGTAGTATTATCTATAATTGAAAACGCGTAGTTATAATCGCTGAG
GTAATATTTAAAATCATTTTCAAATGATTCACAGTTAATTTGCGACAATATAATTTTATTTTCACATAAA
CTAGACGCCTTGTCGTCTTCTTCTTCGTATTCCTTCTCTTTTTCATTTTTCTCTTCATAAAAATTAACAT
AGTTATTATCGTATCCATATATGTATCTATCGTATAGAGTAAATTTTTTGTTGTCATAAATATATATGTC
TTTTTTAATGGGGTGTATAGTACCGCTGCGCATAGTTTTTCTGTAATTTACAACAGTGCTATTTTCTGGT
AGTTCTTCGGAGTGTGTTGCTTTAATTATTAAATTTATATAATCAATGAATTTGGGATCGTCGGTTTTGT
ACAATATGTTGCCGGCATAGTACGCAGCTTCTTCTAGTTCAATTACACCATTTTTTAGCAGCACCGGATT
AACATAACTTTCCAAAATGTTGTACGAACCGTTAAACAAAAACAGTTCACCTCCCTTTTCTATACTATTG
TCTGCGAGCAGTTGTTTGTTGTTAAAAATAACAGCCATTGTAATGAGACGCACAAACTAATATCACAAAC
TGGAAATGTCTATCAATATATAGTTGCTGATGGCCGGCCGTAATGAGACGCACAAACTAATATCACAAAC
TGGAAATGTCTATCAATATATAGTTGCTCTAGTTATTAATAGTAATCAATTACGGGGTCATTAGTTCATA
GCCCATATATGGAGTTCCGCGTTACATAACTTACGGTAAATGGCCCGCCTGGCTGACCGCCCAACGACCC
CCGCCCATTGACGTCAATAATGACGTATGTTCCCATAGTAACGCCAATAGGGACTTTCCATTGACGTCAA
TGGGTGGAGTATTTACGGTAAACTGCCCACTTGGCAGTACATCAAGTGTATCATATGCCAAGTACGCCCC
CTATTGACGTCAATGACGGTAAATGGCCCGCCTGGCATTATGCCCAGTACATGACCTTATGGGACTTTCC
TACTTGGCAGTACATCTACGTATTAGTCATCGCTATTACCATGCATGGTCGAGGTGAGCCCCACGTTCTG
CTTCACTCTCCCCATCTCCCCCCCCTCCCCACCCCCAATTTTGTATTTATTTATTTTTTAATTATTTTGT
GCAGCGATGGGGGCGGGGGGGGGGGGGGGGCGCGCGCCRGGSGGGGSGGGGSGGGGSGRGGGGSGGGGSG
GGGSGAGGCGGAGAGGTGCGGCGGCAGCCAATCAGAGCGGCGCGCTCCGAAAGTTTCCTTTTATGGCGAG
GCGGCGGCGGCGGCGGCCCTATAAAAAGCGAAGCGCGCGGCGGGCGGGAGTCGCTGCGCGCTGCCTTCGC
CCCGTGCCCCGCTCCGCCGCCGCCTCGCGCCGCCCGCCCCGGCTCTGACTGACCGCGTTACTCCCACAGG
TGAGCGGGCGGGACGGCCCTTCTCCTTCGGGCTGTAATTAGCGCTTGGTTTAATGACGGCTTGTTTCTTT
TCTGTGGCTGCGTGAAAGCCTTGAGGGGCTCCGGGAGGGCCCTTTGTGCGGGGGGAGCGGCTCGGGGCTG
TCCGCGGGGGGACGGCTGCCTTCGGGGGGGACGGGGCAGGGCGGGGTTCGGCTTCTGGCGTGTGACCGGC
GGCTCTAGAGCCTCTGCTAACCATGTTCATGCCTTCTTCTTTTTCCTACAGCTCCTGGGCAACGTGCTGG
TTATTGTGCTGTCTCATCATTTTGGCAAAGAATTGGATCGGACGTCTAATACGACTCACTATAGGGACAT
CTTAAGTTTATTTTATTTTATTTTATTTTATTTTATTTTATTTTATTTTATTTTATTTTATTTTATTTAA
CCATGACAGTAATGTATAAAGTCTGTAAAGACATTAAACACGTAAGTGAAACCATGGGCACCTCTGGTCA
CCACCATCACCACCATCACCACGGCACAAGCAAGGGCGAGGAGCTGTTCACCGGGGTGGTGCCCATCCTG
GTCGAGTTGGACGGCGACGTAAACGGCCACAAGTTCAGCGTGTCCGGCGAGGGCGAGGGCGATGCCACCT
ACGGCAAGCTGACCCTGAAGTTCATCTGCACCACCGGCAAGCTGCCCGTGCCCTGGCCCACCCTCGTGAC
CACCCTGACCTACGGCGTGCAGTGCTTCAGCCGCTACCCCGACCACATGAAGCAGCACGACTTCTTCAAG
TCCGCCATGCCCGAAGGCTACGTCCAGGAGCGCACCATCTTCTTCAAGGACGACGGCAACTACAAGACCC
GCGCCGAGGTGAAGTTCGAGGGCGACACCCTGGTGAACCGCATCGAGCTGAAGGGCATCGACTTCAAGGA
GGACGGCAACATCCTGGGGCACAAGCTGGAGTACAACTACAACAGCCACAACGTCTATATCATGGCCGAC
AAGCAGAAGAACGGCATCAAGGTGAACTTCAAGATCCGCCACAACATCGAGGACGGCAGCGTGCAGCTCG
CCGACCACTACCAGCAGAACACCCCCATCGGCGACGGCCCCGTGCTGCTGCCCGACAACCACTACCTGAG
CACCCAGTCCGCCCTGAGCAAAGACCCCAACGAGAAGCGCGATCACATGGTCCTGCTGGAGTTCGTGACC
GCCGCCGGGATCACTCTCGGCATGGACGAGCTATACAAGCTGGAGGTGCTCTTCCAGGGTCCGACAAGTT
TGTACAAAAAAGCAGGCTTAATGGATTTGTTTATGAGAATTTTTACTATCGGTACTGTTACATTGAAGCA
AGGTGAAATTAAAGATGCTACACCATCTGATTTTGTTAGAGCTACTGCAACAATTCCAATTCAAGCATCA
TTACCATTTGGTTGGTTGATTGTTGGTGTTGCTTTGTTAGCAGTTTTTCAATCTGCTTCAAAGATCATCA
CTTTGAAGAAAAGATGGCAATTAGCATTATCTAAAGGTGTTCATTTCGTTTGTAATTTGTTGTTGTTGTT
TGTTACAGTTTATTCACATTTGTTATTGGTTGCTGCTGGTTTGGAAGCTCCATTTTTATATTTGTACGCA
TTAGTTTACTTTTTGCAATCTATTAATTTCGTTAGAATCATCATGAGATTGTGGTTGTGTTGGAAGTGTA
GATCCAAAAATCCATTGTTGTACGATGCTAACTACTTTTTATGTTGGCATACTAACTGTTACGATTACTG
TATCCCATACAACTCTGTTACTTCTTCAATTGTTATTACATCAGGTGACGGTACTACATCTCCAATTTCA
GAACATGATTACCAAATCGGTGGTTACACAGAAAAGTGGGAATCTGGTGTTAAGGATTGTGTTGTTTTGC
ATTCTTACTTCACTTCAGATTACTACCAATTGTACTCTACACAATTGTCAACTGATACAGGTGTTGAACA
TGTTACTTTCTTTATCTATAATAAGATCGTTGATGAACCAGAAGAACATGTTCAAATCCATACAATTGAT
GGTTCTTCAGGTGTTGTTAATCCAGTTATGGAACCAATCTATGATGAACCAACTACAACTACATCTGTTC
CATTATAAACCCAGCTTTCTTGTACAAAGTGGTGTAAGCGGCCGCCAGCTTTCTAGACCAGTTTAAACAT
CACCATCACCATCACTAAGTGATTAACCTCAGGTGCAGGCTGCCTATCAGAAGGTGGTGGCTGGTGTGGC
CAATGCCCTGGCTCACAAATACCACTGAGATCGATCTTTTTCCCTCTGCCAAAAATTATGGGGACATCAT
GAAGCCCCTTGAGCATCTGACTTCTGGCTAATAAAGGAAATTTATTTTCATTGCAATAGTGTGTTGGAAT
TTTTTGTGTCTCTCACTCGGAAGGACATATGGGAGGGCAAATCATTTAAAACATCAGAATGAGTATTTGG
TTTAGAGTTTGGCAACATATGCCCATATGTAACTAGCATAACCCCTTGGGGCCTCTAAACGGGTCTTGAG
GGGTTTTTTGCTGAAAGCATGCGGAGGAAATTCTCCTTGAAGTTTCCCTGGTGTTCAAAGTAAAGGAGTT
TGCACCAGACGCACCTCTGTTCACTGGTCCGGCGTATTAAAACACGATACATTGTTATTAGTACATTTAT
TAAGCGCTAGATTCTGTGCGTTGTTGATTTACAGACAATTGTTGTACGTATTTTAATAATTCATTAAATT
TATAATCTTTAGGGTGGTATGTTAGAGCGAAAATCAAATGATTTTCAGCGTCTTTATATCTGAATTTAAA
TATTAAATCCTCAATAGATTTGTAAAATAGGTTTCGATTAGTTTCAAACAAGGGTTGTTTTTCCGAACCG
ATGGCTGGACTATCTAATGGATTTTCGCTCAACGCCACAAAACTTGCCAAATCTTGTAGCAGCAATCTAG
CTTTGTCGATATTCGTTTGTGTTTTGTTTTGTAATAAAGGTTCGACGTCGTTCAAAATATTATGCGCTTT
TGTATTTCTTTCATCACTGTCGTTAGTGTACAATTGACTCGACGTAAACACGTTAAATAGAGCTTGGACA
TATTTAACATCGGGCGTGTTAGCTTTATTAGGCCGATTATCGTCGTCGTCCCAACCCTCGTCGTTAGAAG
TTGCTTCCGAAGACGATTTTGCCATAGCCACACGACGCCTATTAATTGTGTCGGCTAACACGTCCGCGAT
CAAATTTGTAGTTGAGCTTTTTGGAATTGCGATCGCATAACTTCGTATAGCATACATTATACGAAGTTAT
AAGCTCGGAACGCTGCGCTCGGTCGTTCGGCTGCGGCGAGCGGTATCAGCTCACTCAAAGGCGGTAATAC
GGTTATCCACAGAATCAGGGGATAACGCAGGAAAGAACATGTGAGCAAAAGGCCAGCAAAAGGCCAGGAA
CCGTAAAAAGGCCGCGTTGCTGGCGTTTTTCCATAGGCTCCGCCCCCTGACGAGCATCACAAAAATCGAC
GCTCAAGTCAGAGGTGGCGAAACCCGACAGGACTATAAAGATACCAGGCGTTTCCCCCTGGAAGCTCCCT
CGTGCGCTCTCCTGTTCCGACCCTGCCGCTTACCGGATACCTGTCCGCCTTTCTCCCTTCGGGAAGCGTG
GCGCTTTCTCATAGCTCACGCTGTAGGTATCTCAGTTCGGTGTAGGTCGTTCGCTCCAAGCTGGGCTGTG
TGCACGAACCCCCCGTTCAGCCCGACCGCTGCGCCTTATCCGGTAACTATCGTCTTGAGTCCAACCCGGT
AAGACACGACTTATCGCCACTGGCAGCAGCCACTGGTAACAGGATTAGCAGAGCGAGGTATGTAGGCGGT
GCTACAGAGTTCTTGAAGTGGTGGCCTAACTACGGCTACACTAGAAGAACAGTATTTGGTATCTGCGCTC
TGCTGAAGCCAGTTACCTTCGGAAAAAGAGTTGGTAGCTCTTGATCCGGCAAACAAACCACCGCTGGTAG
CGGTGGTTTTTTTGTTTGCAAGCAGCAGATTACGCGCAGAAAAAAAGGATCTCAAGAAGATCCTTTGTTA
CCAATGCTTAATCAGTGAGGCACCTATCTCAGCGATCTGTCTATTTCGTTCATCCATAGTTGCCTGACTC
CCCGTCGTGTAGATAACTACGATACGGGAGGGCTTACCATCTGGCCCCAGTGCTGCAATGATACCGCGAG
ACCCACGCTCACCGGCTCCAGATTTATCAGCAATAAACCAGCCAGCCGGAAGGGCCGAGCGCAGAAGTGG
TCCTGCAACTTTATCCGCCTCCATCCAGTCTATTAATTGTTGCCGGGAAGCTAGAGTAAGTAGTTCGCCA
GTTAATAGTTTGCGCAACGTTGTTGCCATTGCTACAGGCATCGTGGTGTCACGCTCGTCGTTTGGTATGG
CTTCATTCAGCTCCGGTTCCCAACGATCAAGGCGAGTTACATGATCCCCCATGTTGTGCAAAAAAGCGGT
TAGCTCCTTCGGTCCTCCGATCGTTGTCAGAAGTAAGTTGGCCGCAGTGTTATCACTCATGGTTATGGCA
GCACTGCATAATTCTCTTACTGTCATGCCATCCGTAAGATGCTTTTCTGTGACTGGTGAGTACTCAACCA
AGTCATTCTGAGAATAGTGTATGCGGCGACCGAGTTGCTCTTGCCCGGCGTCAATACGGGATAATACCGC
GCCACATAGCAGAACTTTAAAAGTGCTCATCATTGGAAAACGTTCTTCGGGGCGAAAACTCTCAAGGATC
TTACCGCTGTTGAGATCCAGTTCGATGTAACCCACTCGTGCACCCAACTGATCTTCAGCATCTTTTACTT
TCACCAGCGTTTCTGGGTGAGCAAAAACAGGAAGGCAAAATGCCGCAAAAAAGGGAATAAGGGCGACACG
GAAATGTTGAATACTCATACTCTTCCTTTTTCAATATTATTGAAGCATTTATCAGGGTTATTGTCTCATG
TCCGCGCGTT
Features (pLannotate 1.2.2; 21 found; start..end, strand, type, name):
      4..39      +  CDS            lef2 (fragment): baculovirus late expression factor 2
    181..1008    +  misc_recomb    baculovirus recombination region (lef2/ORF603): contains ORF603 and part of lef2
   1020..1078    +  misc_recomb    baculovirus recombination region (ORF603) (fragment): contains ORF603 and part of lef2
   1140..1443    +  enhancer       CMV enhancer: human cytomegalovirus immediate early enhancer
   1449..1726    +  promoter       chicken β-actin promoter: No description available
   1727..1862    +  intron         hybrid intron (fragment): hybrid between chicken β-actin (CBA) and minute virus of mice (MMV) introns (Gray et al., 2011)
   1951..2081    +  intron         chimeric intron (fragment): chimera between introns from chicken β-actin and rabbit β-globin
   2147..2165    +  promoter       T7 promoter: promoter for bacteriophage T7 RNA polymerase
   2339..3049    +  CDS            EGFP: EGFP is a basic (constitutively fluorescent) green fluorescent protein published in 1996, derived from Aequorea victoria. It is reported to be a rapidly-maturing weak dimer with moderate acid sensitivity.
   3074..3098    +  protein_bind   attB1: mutant version of attB; recombination site for the Gateway® BP reaction BP Clonase™
   3101..3925    +  CDS            AP3A_SARS2: Experimental evidence at protein level: Swiss-Prot protein existence level 1. Plays a role in virus egress via lysosomal trafficking (PubMed:33157038, PubMed:33422265). Forms homotetrameric ion channels (viroporin) localized at endosomes and lysosomes, that may induce deacidification of lysosomes thereby allowing safe virion egress through lysosomal trafficking (By similarity) (PubMed:33157038, PubMed:33422265). Also blocks formation of autolysosomes through binding and sequestering host TMUB1/HOPS on late endosomes. This prevents fusion of autophagosomes with lysosomes, disrupting autophagy a
   3929..3953    -  protein_bind   attB2: mutant version of attB; recombination site for the Gateway® BP reaction BP Clonase™
   3988..4005    +  CDS            7xHis (fragment): 6xHis affinity tag
   4017..4085    +  CDS            HBB (fragment): HBB_PONPY - Experimental evidence at transcript level: Swiss-Prot protein existence level 2. Involved in oxygen transport from the lung to the various peripheral tissues. From Pongo pygmaeus (Bornean orangutan).
   4160..4215    +  polyA_signal   β-globin poly(A) signal: rabbit β-globin polyadenylation signal (Gil and Proudfoot, 1987)
   4303..4350    +  terminator     T7 terminator: transcription terminator for bacteriophage T7 RNA polymerase
   4363..5068    +  misc_recomb    baculovirus recombination region (ORF1629): contains part of ORF1629
   5077..5110    +  protein_bind   loxP: Cre-mediated recombination occurs in the 8-bp core sequence (GCATACAT). Cre recombinase
   5278..5865    -  rep_origin     ori: high-copy-number ColE1/pMB1/pBR322/pUC origin of replication
   5878..6738    -  CDS            AmpR: β-lactamase; bla; confers resistance to ampicillin, carbenicillin, and related antibiotics
   6739..6790    -  promoter       AmpR promoter (fragment): bla
