[The description below was written by a language model from this plasmid's Addgene catalogue record and pLannotate feature annotations shown in this document.]
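Description:
pmCellFree_KA1_SARS-COV-2_ORF3a is a multi-host expression plasmid built on the pmCellFree_KA1 backbone, catalogued as a cell-free expression vector that can also be used in mammalian cells. It is maintained in E. coli at high copy through a ColE1/pUC-type origin and is selected with ampicillin via the β-lactamase gene.

The payload is the SARS-CoV-2 ORF3a coding sequence, recorded as codon optimized for Saccharomyces cerevisiae. ORF3a is an accessory protein reported to form viroporin-type ion channels at endosomes and lysosomes and to interfere with autophagy. It was introduced by Gateway cloning and sits between attB1 and attB2 sites, downstream of EGFP, giving an N-terminal fluorescent fusion. The catalogue lists the His tag as N-terminal along with eGFP, whereas the feature table places a short His-tag fragment after attB2, downstream of the insert; whether that downstream tag is in frame and translated cannot be determined from the record.

Expression is driven by tandem promoters. A CAG-type arrangement (CMV enhancer, chicken β-actin promoter and chimeric intron fragments) supports transcription in mammalian cells and is paired with a rabbit β-globin polyadenylation signal. A T7 promoter just upstream of the fusion, paired with a T7 terminator, allows T7 RNA polymerase-driven transcription for coupled cell-free protein synthesis.

The cassette is also flanked by baculovirus recombination regions (lef2/ORF603 and ORF1629), which in principle permit transfer into a baculovirus genome for insect-cell expression, though the record does not state this as an intended use. A loxP site lies next to the ORF1629 region. The annotated sequence is labelled a partial NGS result, so the feature table may not cover the whole plasmid.
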