Addgene plasmid #169390: pmCellFree_KA1_SARS-COV-2_ORF3a
Purpose: Cell-free/mammalian expression vector for SARS-COV-2 virus ORF3a with N-term eGFP
Depositing lab: Kirill Alexandrov.
Backbone
  Vector backbone: pmCellFree_KA1
  Vector type: Cell-free expression vector
Growth in bacteria
  Bacterial resistance: Ampicillin, 100 μg/mL
  Growth temperature: 37°C
  Growth strain: DH5alpha
  Copy number: High Copy
Gene/Insert
  Gene/Insert name: SARS-COV-2 _ORF3a
  Species: SARS-Cov2
  Mutation: Codon optimized for Saccharomyces cerevisiae
  Entrez Gene: ORF3a (a.k.a. GU280_gp03)
  Promoter: T7- CMV/CAG
  Tag / fusion protein: His and eGFP (N terminal on insert)
  Cloning method: Gateway Cloning
  Sequencing primers: 5′ NA
Terms and licenses: Academic/Nonprofit Terms; Industry Terms: Not Available to Industry
How to cite: pmCellFree_KA1_SARS-COV-2_ORF3a was a gift from Kirill Alexandrov (Addgene plasmid # 169390 ; http://n2t.net/addgene:169390 ; RRID:Addgene_169390)
